>Addgene plasmid #187430 | FER +H111T | addgene full sequence | sequence record 374304 | Addgene NGS Result
TTCTCTGTCACAGAATGAAAATTTTTCTGTCATCTCTTCGTTATTAATGTTTGTAATTGACTGAATATCA
ACGCTTATTTGCAGCCTGAATGGCGAATGGG
[124 nt withheld, positions 102-225]
C
[91 nt withheld, positions 227-317]
A
[49 nt withheld, positions 319-367]
CCTTTGACGTTGGAGTCCACGTTCTT
[37 nt withheld, positions 394-430]
ACCCTATCTCGGTCTATTCTTTTGATTTATAAGGGATTTTGCCGATTTCGGCCTATTGGTTAAAAAATGA
GCTGATTTAACAAAAATTTAACGCGAATTTTAACAAAATATTAACGCTTACAATTTAGGTGGCACTTTTC
GGGGAAATGTGCGCGGAACCCCTATTTGTTTATTTTTCTAAATACATTCAAATATGTATCCGCTCATGAG
ACAATAACCCTGATAAATGCTTCAATAATATTGAAAAAGGAAGAGTATGAGTATTCAACATTTCCGTGTC
GCCCTTATTCCCTTTTTTGCGGCATTTTGCCTTCCTGTTTTTGCTCACCCAGAAACGCTGGTGAAAGTAA
AAGATGCTGAAGATCAGTTGGGTGCACGAGTGGGTTACATCGAACTGGATCTCAACAGCGGTAAGATCCT
TGAGAGTTTTCGCCCCGAAGAACGTTTTCCAATGATGAGCACTTTTAAAGTTCTGCTATGTGGCGCGGTA
TTATCCCGTATTGACGCCGGGCAAGAGCAACTCGGTCGCCGCATACACTATTCTCAGAATGACTTGGTTG
AGTACTCACCAGTCACAGAAAAGCATCTTACGGATGGCATGACAGTAAGAGAATTATGCAGTGCTGCCAT
AACCATGAGTGATAACACTGCGGCCAACTTACTTCTGACAACGATCGGAGGACCGAAGGAGCTAACCGCT
TTTTTGCACAACATGGGGGATCATGTAACTCGCCTTGATCGTTGGGAACCGGAGCTGAATGAAGCCATAC
CAAACGACGAGCGTGACACCACGATGCCTGTAGCAATGGCAACAACGTTGCGCAAACTATTAACTGGCGA
ACTACTTACTCTAGCTTCCCGGCAACAATTAATAGACTGGATGGAGGCGGATAAAGTTGCAGGACCACTT
CTGCGCTCGGCCCTTCCGGCTGGCTGGTTTATTGCTGATAAATCTGGAGCCGGTGAGCGTGGGTCTCGCG
GTATCATTGCAGCACTGGGGCCAGATGGTAAGCCCTCCCGTATCGTAGTTATCTACACGACGGGGAGTCA
GGCAACTATGGATGAACGAAATAGACAGATCGCTGAGATAGGTGCCTCACTGATTAAGCATTGGTAACTG
TCAGACCAAGTTTACTCATATATACTTTAGATTGATTTAAAACTTCATTTTTAATTTAAAAGGATCTAGG
TGAAGATCCTTTTTGATAATCTCATGACCAAAATCCCTTAACGTGAGTTTTCGTTCCACTGAGCGTCAGA
CCCCGTAGAAAAGATCAAAGGATCTTCTTGAGATCCTTTTTTTCTGCGCGTAATCTGCTGCTTGCAAACA
AAAAAACCACCGCTACCAGCGGTGGTTTGTTTGCCGGATCAAGAGCTACCAACTCTTTTTCCGAAGGTAA
CTGGCTTCAGCAGAGCGCAGATACCAAATACTGTTCTTCTAGTGTAGCCGTAGTTAGGCCACCACTTCAA
GAACTCTGTAGCACCGCCTACATACCTCGCTCTGCTAATCCTGTTACCAGTGGCTGCTGCCAGTGGCGAT
AAGTCGTGTCTTACCGGGTTGGACTCAAGACGATAGTTACCGGATAAGGCGCAGCGGTCGGGCTGAACGG
GGGGTTCGTGCACACAGCCCAGCTTGGAGCGAACGACCTACACCGAACTGAGATACCTACAGCGTGAGCT
ATGAGAAAGCGCCACGCTTCCCGAAGGGAGAAAGGCGGACAGGTATCCGGTAAGCGGCAGGGTCGGAACA
GGAGAGCGCACGAGGGAGCTTCCAGGGGGAAACGCCTGGTATCTTTATAGTCCTGTCGGGTTTCGCCACC
TCTGACTTGAGCGTCGATTTTTGTGATGCTCGTCAGGGGGGCGGAGCCTATGGAAAAACGCCAGCAACGC
GGCCTTTTTACGGTTCCTGGCCTTTTGCTGGCCTTTTGCTCACATGTTCTTTCCTGCGTTATCCCCTGAT
TCTGTGGATAACCGTATTACCGCCTTTGAGTGAGCTGATACCGCTCGCCGCAGCCGAACGACCGAGCGCA
GCGAGTCAGTGAGCGAGGAAGCGGAAGAGCGCCTGATGCGGTATTTTCTCCTTACGCATCTGTGCGGTAT
TTCACACCGCATAGACCAGCCGCGTAACCTGGCAAAATCGGTTACGGTTGAGTAATAAATGGATGCCCTG
CGTAAGCGGGTGTGGGCGGACAATAAAGTCTTAAACTGAACAAAATAGATCTAAACTATGACAATAAAGT
CTTAAACTAGACAGAATAGTTGTAAACTGAAATCAGTCCAGTTATGCTGTGAAAAAGCATACTGGACTTT
TGTTATGGCTAAAGCAAACTCTTCATTTTCTGAAGTGCAAATTGCCCGTCGTATTAAAGAGGGGCGTGGC
CAAGGGCATGGTAAAGACTATATTCGCGGCGTTGTGACAATTTACCGAACAACTCCGCGGCCGGGAAGCC
GATCTCGGCTTGAACGAATTGTTAGGTGGCGGTACTTGGGTCGATATCAAAGTGCATCACTTCTTCCCGT
ATGCCCAACTTTGTATAGAGAGCCACTGCGGGATCGTCACCGTAATCTGCTTGCACGTAGATCACATAAG
CACCAAGCGCGTTGGCCTCATGCTTGAGGAGATTGATGAGCGCGGTGGCAATGCCCTGCCTCCGGTGCTC
GCCGGAGACTGCGAGATCATAGATATAGATCTCACTACGCGGCTGCTCAAACTTGGGCAGAACGTAAGCC
GCGAGAGCGCCAACAACCGCTTCTTGGTCGAAGGCAGCAAGCGCGATGAATGTCTTACTACGGAGCAAGT
TCCCGAGGTAATCGGAGTCCGGCTGATGTTGGGAGTAGGTGGCTACGTCTCCGAACTCACGACCGAAAAG
ATCAAGAGCAGCCCGCATGGATTTGACTTGGTCAGGGCCGAGCCTACATGTGCGAATGATGCCCATACTT
GAGCCACCTAACTTTGTTTTAGGGCGACTGCCCTGCTGCGTAACATCGTTGCTGCTGCGTAACATCGTTG
CTGCTCCATAACATCAAACATCGACCCACGGCGTAACGCGCTTGCTGCTTGGATGCCCGAGGCATAGACT
GTACAAAAAAACAGTCATAACAAGCCATGAAAACCGCCACTGCGCCGTTACCACCGCTGCGTTCGGTCAA
GGTTCTGGACCAGTTGCGTGAGCGCATACGCTACTTGCATTACAGTTTACGAACCGAACAGGCTTATGTC
AACTGGGTTCGTGCCTTCATCCGTTTCCACGGTGTGCGTCACCCGGCAACCTTGGGCAGCAGCGAAGTCG
AGGCATTTCTGTCCTGGCTGGCGAACGAGCGCAAGGTTTCGGTCTCCACGCATCGTCAGGCATTGGCGGC
CTTGCTGTTCTTCTACGGCAAGGTGCTGTGCACGGATCTGCCCTTGCTTCAGGAGATCGGTAGACCTCGG
CCGTCGCGGCGCTTGCCGGTGGTGCTGACCCCGGATGAAGTGGTTCGCATCCTCGGTTTTCTGGAAGGCG
AGCATCGTTTGTTCGCCCAGGACTCTAGCTATAGTTCTAGTGGTTGGCTACGTACCCGTAGTGGCTATGG
CAGGGCTTGCCGCCCCGACGTTGGCTGCGAGCCCTGGGCCTTCACCCGAACTTGGGGGTTGGGGTGGGGA
AAAGGAAGAAACGCGGGCGTATTGGTCCCAATGGGGTCTCGGTGGGGTATCGACAGAGTGCCAGCCCTGG
GACCGAACCCCGCGTTTATGAACAAACGACCCAACACCCGTGCGTTTTATTCTGTCTTTTTATTGCCGTC
ATAGCGCGGGTTCCTTCCGGTATTGTCTCCTTCCGTGTTTCAGTTAGCCTCCCCCATCTCCCGGTACCGC
ATGCTCAGCTGCTTTTTATCTCAATTTTCATATCAAAACGTCCCTGGAAACGATCTTTGTCACTGTAGTC
AATATTTTGACCATAGGCCTTGCACTCGATACGCAGCTCCATATCAGTAGTCAGATTAGTGAACTGTACT
GCTACAAGGGGTTGAAGGTATTTTGGCTGAATGAGCTTGCCATAATATGGGTAGTACTGCAGAGGAAAGC
CACCAAAGCCATTGAAACCATAGTATTCCACAGCGCCAATTTTGTTCGACTCCTCTTCTCTCTTAGCAGT
GCAATGAATAGGAATGACATTGGGATTATATTTTGCCAGCAGCTCTTGTGGGATGGTATCATTTTGTGGA
ATCTTGGGTGTGTAACCCAGGATTCTGTTGAGTTTGATGATGACACATGGTTTGCCTTCCTCGTAACCGA
AATTAGAATCAGTTATGCCAGAGCAATTTCCCAGCCAACTGCGAAAGAACTTGCAAGATGGCAGGGCACC
TAGAGAGCCATCAAAAGGTCCTCTGTCTTTGGGAGGAGAAGGTTCAGTGCCACAATTCTCAAAATTGACC
TCTTGCTGATTAGCATCGTCATAGGCCTTTAAGAATTTTTCAATTTGGGTTACATATGGCTTGTATGAGT
TTGGATCAGAAGGGTTGAAAGAAATCTCCATTTTAAGGACTTGGGGAACATTTGACAATCCTGGGGGTGC
TATTCGGTCCTGATACTTGGGCTGGAATTCGCTGATGGTGAGCAGCAGGACTTGAATGGTACCAATGAAG
ATGCCTGCCAGGCAGCCATAGAAGATCACATAGAAGAGGAGGATTTTAAACCAACTGCCGCCGGTCCTCC
CCAAAAATTCCTTCTTCTCCGAGTTCCAGATGAATTTCTTCCAGTTGCCCTCCCCTTCCTTGGCTTTCCC
GCGAGCCATCTCGAGATCCCGGGTGATCAAGTCTTCGTCGAGTGATTGTAAATAAAATGTAATTTACAGT
ATAGTATTTTAATTAATATACAAATGATTTGATAATAATTCTTATTTAACTATAATATATTGTGTTGGGT
TGAATTAAAGGTCCGTATACTCCGGAATATTAATAGATCATGGAGATAATTAAAATGATAACCATCTCGC
AAATAAATAAGTATTTTACTGTTTTCGTAACAGTTTTGTAATAAAAAAACCTATAAATATTCCGGATTAT
TCATACCGTCCCACCATCGGGCGCGGATCCCGGTCCGAAGCGCGCGGAATTCAAAGGCCTACGTCGACGA
GCTCACCTATAGGGCGAATTGGCGGAAGGCCGTCAAGGCCGCATGTCGACATGAGCAAAGGGACTGGACG
TGACAAGTATGAGCCTGCAGCTACATCTGAGAATGCAGCAAAGAAGAAAAAAGGAAAAAAAGAAAAGGAT
TTGGATGAACTAAAAAAAGAAGTTTCACTGGATGATCACAAACTCAGCCTTGATGAACTTCATCGCAAAT
ATGGAACTGATCTGAGTCGGGGACTGTCTGTGGCGCGGGCTGCAGAAATCCTGGCTCGAGATGGCCCTAA
TGCTCTCACTCCCCCTCCCACAACCCCGGAATGGGTTAAATTCTGCCGGCAGCTCTTTGGAGGCTTCTCC
CTTCTGCTTTGGATTGGAGCTCTTCTTTGTTTTCTGGCGTATGGTATTACTATTGCAACAGGAGAAGAGC
CTAATAATGACCATTTATATCTAGGTGTTGTGCTGTCTGCTGTTGTCATCATAACTGGGTGCTTCTCTTA
CTACCAAGAAGCAAAGAGTTCAAAGATCATGGAGTCCTTCAAAAACATGGTGCCTCAGCAAGCTTTGGTA
ATCCGAAATGGGGAGAAACTGAGCATCAATGCAGAAGGCGTAGCTGTTGGAGACCTGGTGGAGGTGAAGG
GTGGAGACAGAATCCCAGCTGATTTGAGAATAATTTCGGCTAATGGATGTAAGGTGGACAATTCATCTCT
CACAGGTGAATCAGAACCTCAGACAAGGTCTCCAGATTGTACAAGTGATAACCCACTAGAGACCAGAAAT
ATTGCATTTTTTTCCACTAATTGTGTTGAAGGTACTGCCCGTGGTATAGTCATCAACACTGGTGACCGAA
CCGTGATGGGCCGCATTGCTACGTTGGCATCTGGGTTGCAAGGAGGAAAGACTCCCATTGCTGTGGAGAT
TGAGCATTTTATCCACATAATTACTAGTGTGGCCGTGTTCCTGGGTGTTTCCTTTTTTATCCTCTCATTG
ATCCTCGAGTACACTTGGCTAGAAGCTGTGATATTCCTTATCGGCATCATTGTTGCCAATGTCCCTGAGG
GTCTGCTTGCTACAGTGACAGTATGTCTGACACTCACAGCCAAGCGCATGGCTCGTAAGAATTGTCTTGT
GAAGAACTTAGAAGCCGTGGAGACTCTGGGCTCTACTTCTACCATCTGCTCTGACAAAACAGGCACCCTG
ACTCAGAACCGCATGACTGTCGCCCACATGTGGTTCGATAACCAGATCCATGAAGCTGACACAACAGAAA
ACCAGAGTGGTGCTTCTTTTGACAGAACATCTCCAACATGGACTGCTTTAGCCAAGATTGCAGGGCTATG
TAACCGGGCCGTATTTCAGGCTAACCAAGAAAATGTTCCCATTTTGAAGAGAGCAGTGGCAGGAGACGCT
TCAGAATCTGCACTCCTAAAATGCATTGAACTTTGCTGTGGATCTGTCAAGGAACTGAGGGAGAAGAACC
CCAAAGTAGTGGAGATCCCATTCAACTCTACCAATAAATACCAACTGTCAATTCACAAGAATCCAAACTC
GTCAGAATCACGATATCTGTTGGTGATGAAAGGTGCACCGGAGAGAATTCTCGACCGTTGCAGTTCCATC
CTGATACACGGAAAAGAAGTTCCCTTGGATGAGGAGGCCAAAGATGCATTTCAGAATGCCTATCTTGAAT
TGGGAGGCCTGGGGGAGAGAGTTCTGGGCTTCTGCCACCTGTCTCTGCCTGATGAACAGTTTCCTGAAGA
CTTCCAATTCGATACAGATGATGTGAACTTCCCTGTTGATAAGCTGTGTTTTGTTGGTTTAATTTCTATG
ATTGACCCTCCTCGTGCTGCTGTGCCTGATGCTGTTGGCAAATGCAGAAGTGCTGGAATAAAGGTCATTA
TGGTGACAGGAGACCACCCCATCACAGCAAAAGCTATTGCCAAGGGTGTAGGCATCATCTCCGAGGGAAA
CGAGACTGTGGAAGATATTGCTCTTCGCCTCAACATTCCTATCAACCAGGTCAACCCCAGAGATGCCAAA
GCCTGTGTGATTCATGGGACTGACTTGAAGGATATGAGCAGTGAACAACTAGATGATATTCTGAGACATC
ATACAGAAATAGTCTTTGCTAGAACATCTCCACAACAGAAGCTTATCATTGTAGAAGGCTGCCAACGGCA
GGGTGCTATTGTAGCTGTCACTGGAGATGGTGTGAACGATTCCCCTGCTTTGAAAAAGGCAGACATTGGT
GTTGCTATGGGCATTGCTGGGTCAGATGTCTCTAAACAGGCAGCTGACATGATTCTACTGGATGACAACT
TTGCTTCTATTGTTACTGGAGTTGAAGAAGGCCGCCTGATTTTTGATAATCTGAAGAAATCAATTGCCTA
TACTTTGACCAGTAACATTCCTGAGATTACGCCTTTCCTTATCTTCATAATCGCCAACATCCCTCTACCG
CTGGGGACAGTCACCATCTTATGCATTGACTTAGGCACTGATATGGTTCCTGCAATATCTCTGGCATATG
AGCAAGCAGAAAGTGACATCATGAAGAGACAGCCCAGAAACTCAAAGACAGACAAGCTGGTGAACGAAAG
GCTAATTAGCATGGCTTATGGTCAGATTGGGATGATCCAAGCCTTGGGTGGCTTCTTCACATACTTTGTA
ATCCTCGCAGAGAACGGCTTCTTGCCATCCAGTTTACTGGGGATTAGAGTGTTGTGGGATGACCGGTGGG
TAAATGATGTGGAGGACAGCTATGGACAGCAATGGACTTATGAGCAAAGGAAAATTGTAGAATTCACTTG
CCACACAGCATTCTTTGTCAGCATTGTGGTGGTACAGTGGGCAGACTTGATTATCTGTAAGACCAGAAGG
AATTCTGTCTTCCAGCAAGGAATGAAAAACAAGATCCTAATATTTGGTCTCTTTGAAGAAACTGCTCTTG
CTGCCTTCCTCTCTTATTGCCCAGGAATGGGTGTTGCCTTGAGAATGTATCCATTGAAACCTTCATGGTG
GTTTTGCGCTTTCCCTTATTCTCTCCTCATCTTTGTCTATGATGAAGTAAGAAAATTAATCATCAGACGT
AGCCCTGGAGGCTGGGTGGAAAAAGAAACCTATTACTAAGCGGCCGCCTGGGCCTCATGGGCCTTCCGCT
CACTGCCCGCTTTCCAGTGCGGCCGCTTTCGAATCTAGAGCCTGCAGTCTCGACAAGCTTGTCGAGAAGT
ACTAGAGGATCATAATCAGCCATACCACATTTGTAGAGGTTTTACTTGCTTTAAAAAACCTCCCACACCT
CCCCCTGAACCTGAAACATAAAATGAATGCAATTGTTGTTGTTAACTTGTTTATTGCAGCTTATAATGGT
TACAAATAAAGCAATAGCATCACAAATTTCACAAATAAAGCATTTTTTTCACTGCATTCTAGTTGTGGTT
TGTCCAAACTCATCAATGTATCTTATCATGTCTGGATCTGATCACTGCTTGAGCCTAGGAGATCCGAACC
AGATAAGTGAAATCTAGTTCCAAACTATTTTGTCATTTTTAATTTTCGTATTAGCTTACGACGCTACACC
CAGTTCCCATCTATTTTGTCACTCTTCCCTAAATAATCCTTAAAAACTCCATTTCCACCCCTCCCAGTTC
CCAACTATTTTGTCCGCCCACAGCGGGGCATTTTTCTTCCTGTTATGTTTTTAATCAAACATCCTGCCAA
CTCCATGTGACAAACCGTCATCTTCGGCTACTTT
Features (pLannotate 1.2.2; 18 found; start..end, strand, type, name):
     81..97      +  CDS            lacZα (fragment): LacZα fragment of β-galactosidase; lacZ fragment
    102..556     +  rep_origin     f1 ori (sequence partly withheld): f1 bacteriophage origin of replication; arrow indicates direction of (+) strand synthesis
    582..686     +  promoter       AmpR promoter: bla
    687..1547    +  CDS            AmpR: β-lactamase; bla; confers resistance to ampicillin, carbenicillin, and related antibiotics
   1718..2306    +  rep_origin     ori: high-copy-number ColE1/pMB1/pBR322/pUC origin of replication
   2492..2543    -  misc_feature   bom (fragment): basis of mobility region from pBR322
   2611..2835    -  mobile_element Tn7R: mini-Tn7 element (right end of the Tn7 transposon) Tn7
   2902..3435    -  CDS            GmR: gentamycin acetyltransferase; aacC1; confers resistance to gentamycin
   3624..3652    -  promoter       Pc promoter: intI1 (promoter lies within the coding sequence); class 1 integron promoter
   3630..3989    -  CDS            YPR2_ECOLX (fragment): Protein predicted: Swiss-Prot protein existence level 4. From Escherichia coli.
   4160..4208    -  polyA_signal   HSV TK poly(A) signal: herpes simplex virus thymidine kinase polyadenylation signal (Cole and Stacy, 1985)
   4291..5199    -  CDS            ATP1B1: AT1B1_RABIT - Experimental evidence at protein level: Swiss-Prot protein existence level 1. Involved in cell adhesion and establishing epithelial cell polarity. From Oryctolagus cuniculus (Rabbit).
   5234..5343    -  promoter       p10 promoter: baculovirus promoter for expression in insect cells
   5367..5458    +  promoter       polyhedrin promoter: polh from Autographa californica; promoter for the baculovirus polyhedrin gene
   5591..8656    +  CDS            Atp1a1: AT1A1_MOUSE - Experimental evidence at protein level: Swiss-Prot protein existence level 1. This is the catalytic component of the active enzyme, which catalyzes the hydrolysis of ATP coupled with the exchange of sodium and potassium ions across the plasma membrane. This action creates the electrochemical gradient of sodium and potassium ions, providing the energy for active transport of various nutrients. From Mus musculus (Mouse).
   8768..8851    +  CDS            large T antigen (fragment): large T antigen from SV40 (simian virus 40)
   8874..9008    +  polyA_signal   SV40 poly(A) signal: SV40 polyadenylation signal
   9037..9202    -  mobile_element Tn7L: mini-Tn7 element (left end of the Tn7 transposon) Tn7
