[The description below was written by a language model from this plasmid's Addgene catalogue record and pLannotate feature annotations shown in this document.]
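Description:
FER +H111T is an insect-cell expression construct built on the pFastBac Dual backbone, a baculovirus donor plasmid of about 9.3 kb in its sequenced form. It is maintained in E. coli through a high-copy ColE1/pUC-type origin and selected with ampicillin via the β-lactamase gene; an f1 origin is also present. The expression region, together with a gentamicin acetyltransferase marker, lies between the Tn7R and Tn7L ends of a mini-Tn7 element. In the Bac-to-Bac type system this arrangement allows site-specific transposition of the whole cassette into a baculovirus shuttle genome (bacmid) in a suitable E. coli host, after which recombinant virus is produced to infect insect cells.

The payload is the two subunits of the Na,K-ATPase from the snake Xenodon rhabdocephalus, arranged back to back under divergent baculoviral late promoters. The catalytic alpha subunit, ATP1A1 (about 3.1 kb), is driven by the polyhedrin promoter and terminated by the SV40 poly(A) signal. The beta subunit, ATP1B1 (about 0.9 kb), is driven in the opposite direction by the p10 promoter and terminated by the HSV TK poly(A) signal. The automated annotation labels these coding regions by their closest mouse and rabbit homologues, which reflects similarity rather than the recorded species. The alpha subunit carries a histidine-to-threonine substitution, listed as residue 117 in the catalogue fields but as H111T in the plasmid name; the record does not explain the numbering difference. No epitope tags are annotated. Co-expressing both subunits yields assembled pump protein, and the associated study concerns the evolution of toxin-resistant Na,K-ATPases, so the construct is suited to testing the effect of this substitution.
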