Addgene plasmid #187430: FER +H111T
Purpose: Expresses Na,K-ATPase (ATP1A1 and ATP1B1 in pFastBac Dual vector) in insect cells
Depositing lab: Susanne Dobler. Depositing organization: Universitaet Hamburg. Publication: Constraints on the evolution of toxin-resistant Na,K-ATPases have limited dependence on sequence divergence. Mohammadi S, Herrera-Alvarez S, Yang L, Rodriguez-Ordonez MDP, Zhang K, Storz JF, Dobler S, Crawford AJ, Andolfatto P. PLoS Genet. 2022 Aug 16;18(8):e1010323. doi: 10.1371/journal.pgen.1010323. eCollection 2022 Aug. PubMed 35972957.
Backbone
  Vector backbone: pFastBac Dual
  Backbone manufacturer: Thermo Fisher (Invitrogen)
  Backbone size w/o insert (bp): 5238
  Vector type: Insect Expression
Growth in bacteria
  Bacterial resistance: Ampicillin, 100 μg/mL
  Growth temperature: 37°C
  Growth strain: DH5alpha
  Copy number: Unknown
Gene/Insert 1
  Gene/Insert name: ATP1A1
  Species: Xenodon rhabdocephalus
  Insert size (bp): 3069
  Mutation: changed histidine at 117 to threonine
  GenBank ID: MT928200
  Promoter: PH
  Cloning method: Gibson Cloning
  Sequencing primers: 5′ ATTCCGGATTATTCATACCGTCCCACCATCG; 3′ GTGGTATGGCTGATTATGATCCTCTAGTACTTCTC
Gene/Insert 2
  Gene/Insert name: ATP1B1
  Species: Xenodon rhabdocephalus
  Insert size (bp): 915
  GenBank ID: ON168935
  Promoter: p10
  Cloning method: Restriction Enzyme; 5′ cloning site XhoI (unknown if destroyed); 3′ cloning site PaeI (unknown if destroyed)
  Sequencing primers: 5′ CGGGTTCCTTCCGGTATTGTCTCCTTC; 3′ ACGGACCTTTAATTCAACCCAACACAATATA
Terms and licenses: Academic/Nonprofit Terms; Industry Terms: Not Available to Industry
Depositor comments: Please visit https://doi.org/10.1101/2021.11.29.470343 for bioRxiv preprint.
How to cite: FER +H111T was a gift from Susanne Dobler (Addgene plasmid # 187430 ; http://n2t.net/addgene:187430 ; RRID:Addgene_187430)
