>Addgene plasmid #187430 | FER +H111T | depositor partial sequence | sequence record 363715 | ATP1B1 at p10 promoter
ATGGCTCGCGGGAAAGCCAAGGAAGGGGAGGGCAACTGGAAGAAATTCATCTGGAACTCGGAGAAGAAGG
AATTTTTGGGGAGGACCGGCGGCAGTTGGTTTAAAATCCTCCTCTTCTATGTGATCTTCTATGGCTGCCT
GGCAGGCATCTTCATTGGTACCATTCAAGTCCTGCTGCTCACCATCAGCGAATTCCAGCCCAAGTATCAG
GACCGAATAGCACCCCCAGGATTGTCAAATGTTCCCCAAGTCCTTAAAATGGAGATTTCTTTCAACCCTT
CTGATCCAAACTCATACAAGCCATATGTAACCCAAATTGAAAAATTCTTAAAGGCCTATGACGATGCTAA
TCAGCAAGAGGTCAATTTTGAGAATTGTGGCACTGAACCTTCTCCTCCCAAAGACAGAGGACCTTTTGAT
GGCTCTCTAGGTGCCCTGCCATCTTGCAAGTTCTTTCGCAGTTGGCTGGGAAATTGCTCTGGCATAACTG
ATTCTAATTTCGGTTACGAGGAAGGCAAACCATGTGTCATCATCAAACTCAACAGAATCCTGGGTTACAC
ACCCAAGATTCCACAAAATGATACCATCCCACAAGAGCTGCTGGCAAAATATAATCCCAATGTCATTCCT
ATTCATTGCACTGCTAAGAGAGAAGAGGAGTCGAACAAAATTGGCGCTGTGGAATACTATGGTTTCAATG
GCTTTGGTGGCTTTCCTCTGCAGTACTACCCATATTATGGCAAGCTCATTCAGCCAAAATACCTTCAACC
CCTTGTAGCAGTACAGTTCACTAATCTGACTACTGATATGGAGCTGCGTATCGAGTGCAAGGCCTATGGT
CAAAATATTGACTACAGTGACAAAGATCGTTTCCAGGGACGTTTTGATATGAAAATTGAGATAAAAAGCA
GCTGA
