>Addgene plasmid #187430 | FER +H111T | depositor partial sequence | sequence record 363716 | ATP1A1 at PH promoter
ATGAGCAAAGGGACTGGACGTGACAAGTATGAGCCTGCAGCTACATCTGAGAATGCAGCAAAGAAGAAAA
AAGGAAAAAAAGAAAAGGATTTGGATGAACTAAAAAAAGAAGTTTCACTGGATGATCACAAACTCAGCCT
TGATGAACTTCATCGCAAATATGGAACTGATCTGAGTCGGGGACTGTCTGTGGCGCGGGCTGCAGAAATC
CTGGCTCGAGATGGCCCTAATGCTCTCACTCCCCCTCCCACAACCCCGGAATGGGTTAAATTCTGCCGGC
AGCTCTTTGGAGGCTTCTCCCTTCTGCTTTGGATTGGAGCTCTTCTTTGTTTTCTGGCGTATGGTATTCA
TATTGCAACAGGAGAAGAGCCTAATAATGACCATTTATATCTAGGTGTTGTGCTGTCTGCTGTTGTCATC
ATAACTGGGTGCTTCTCTTACTACCAAGAAGCAAAGAGTTCAAAGATCATGGAGTCCTTCAAAAACATGG
TGCCTCAGCAAGCTTTGGTAATCCGAAATGGGGAGAAACTGAGCATCAATGCAGAAGGCGTAGCTGTTGG
AGACCTGGTGGAGGTGAAGGGTGGAGACAGAATCCCAGCTGATTTGAGAATAATTTCGGCTAATGGATGT
AAGGTGGACAATTCATCTCTCACAGGTGAATCAGAACCTCAGACAAGGTCTCCAGATTGTACAAGTGATA
ACCCACTAGAGACCAGAAATATTGCATTTTTTTCCACTAATTGTGTTGAAGGTACTGCCCGTGGTATAGT
CATCAACACTGGTGACCGAACCGTGATGGGCCGCATTGCTACGTTGGCATCTGGGTTGCAAGGAGGAAAG
ACTCCCATTGCTGTGGAGATTGAGCATTTTATCCACATAATTACTAGTGTGGCCGTGTTCCTGGGTGTTT
CCTTTTTTATCCTCTCATTGATCCTCGAGTACACTTGGCTAGAAGCTGTGATATTCCTTATCGGCATCAT
TGTTGCCAATGTCCCTGAGGGTCTGCTTGCTACAGTGACAGTATGTCTGACACTCACAGCCAAGCGCATG
GCTCGTAAGAATTGTCTTGTGAAGAACTTAGAAGCCGTGGAGACTCTGGGCTCTACTTCTACCATCTGCT
CTGACAAAACAGGCACCCTGACTCAGAACCGCATGACTGTCGCCCACATGTGGTTCGATAACCAGATCCA
TGAAGCTGACACAACAGAAAACCAGAGTGGTGCTTCTTTTGACAGAACATCTCCAACATGGACTGCTTTA
GCCAAGATTGCAGGGCTATGTAACCGGGCCGTATTTCAGGCTAACCAAGAAAATGTTCCCATTTTGAAGA
GAGCAGTGGCAGGAGACGCTTCAGAATCTGCACTCCTAAAATGCATTGAACTTTGCTGTGGATCTGTCAA
GGAACTGAGGGAGAAGAACCCCAAAGTAGTGGAGATCCCATTCAACTCTACCAATAAATACCAACTGTCA
ATTCACAAGAATCCAAACTCGTCAGAATCACGATATCTGTTGGTGATGAAAGGTGCACCGGAGAGAATTC
TCGACCGTTGCAGTTCCATCCTGATACACGGAAAAGAAGTTCCCTTGGATGAGGAGGCCAAAGATGCATT
TCAGAATGCCTATCTTGAATTGGGAGGCCTGGGGGAGAGAGTTCTGGGCTTCTGCCACCTGTCTCTGCCT
GATGAACAGTTTCCTGAAGACTTCCAATTCGATACAGATGATGTGAACTTCCCTGTTGATAAGCTGTGTT
TTGTTGGTTTAATTTCTATGATTGACCCTCCTCGTGCTGCTGTGCCTGATGCTGTTGGCAAATGCAGAAG
TGCTGGAATAAAGGTCATTATGGTGACAGGAGACCACCCCATCACAGCAAAAGCTATTGCCAAGGGTGTA
GGCATCATCTCCGAGGGAAACGAGACTGTGGAAGATATTGCTCTTCGCCTCAACATTCCTATCAACCAGG
TCAACCCCAGAGATGCCAAAGCCTGTGTGATTCATGGGACTGACTTGAAGGATATGAGCAGTGAACAACT
AGATGATATTCTGAGACATCATACAGAAATAGTCTTTGCTAGAACATCTCCACAACAGAAGCTTATCATT
GTAGAAGGCTGCCAACGGCAGGGTGCTATTGTAGCTGTCACTGGAGATGGTGTGAACGATTCCCCTGCTT
TGAAAAAGGCAGACATTGGTGTTGCTATGGGCATTGCTGGGTCAGATGTCTCTAAACAGGCAGCTGACAT
GATTCTACTGGATGACAACTTTGCTTCTATTGTTACTGGAGTTGAAGAAGGCCGCCTGATTTTTGATAAT
CTGAAGAAATCAATTGCCTATACTTTGACCAGTAACATTCCTGAGATTACGCCTTTCCTTATCTTCATAA
TCGCCAACATCCCTCTACCGCTGGGGACAGTCACCATCTTATGCATTGACTTAGGCACTGATATGGTTCC
TGCAATATCTCTGGCATATGAGCAAGCAGAAAGTGACATCATGAAGAGACAGCCCAGAAACTCAAAGACA
GACAAGCTGGTGAACGAAAGGCTAATTAGCATGGCTTATGGTCAGATTGGGATGATCCAAGCCTTGGGTG
GCTTCTTCACATACTTTGTAATCCTCGCAGAGAACGGCTTCTTGCCATCCAGTTTACTGGGGATTAGAGT
GTTGTGGGATGACCGGTGGGTAAATGATGTGGAGGACAGCTATGGACAGCAATGGACTTATGAGCAAAGG
AAAATTGTAGAATTCACTTGCCACACAGCATTCTTTGTCAGCATTGTGGTGGTACAGTGGGCAGACTTGA
TTATCTGTAAGACCAGAAGGAATTCTGTCTTCCAGCAAGGAATGAAAAACAAGATCCTAATATTTGGTCT
CTTTGAAGAAACTGCTCTTGCTGCCTTCCTCTCTTATTGCCCAGGAATGGGTGTTGCCTTGAGAATGTAT
CCATTGAAACCTTCATGGTGGTTTTGCGCTTTCCCTTATTCTCTCCTCATCTTTGTCTATGATGAAGTAA
GAAAATTAATCATCAGACGTAGCCCTGGAGGCTGGGTGGAAAAAGAAACCTATTACTAA
